>Addgene plasmid #202280 | pBC119 | addgene full sequence | sequence record 418909 | Addgene NGS Result
TTAATTAAAGCGGATAACAATTTCACACAGGAGGCCGCCTAGGCCGCGGCCGCGCGAATTTGCCGAATTC
GGATCCGGAGGGAGTGTGGGCGGACAATAAAGTCTTAAACTGAACAAAATAGATCTAAACTATGACAATA
AAGTCTTAAACTAGACAGAATAGTTGTAAACTGAAATCAGTCCAGTTATGCTGTGAAAAAGCATACTGGA
CTTTTGTTATGGCTAAAGCAAACTCTTCATTTTCTGAAGTGCAAATTGCCCGTCGTATTAAAGAGGGGCG
TGGCGCTGCAAGAATTCAAGCTTGGAGGACTCCTGTTGATAGATCCAGTAATGACCTCAGAACTCCATCT
GGATTTGTTCAGAACGCTCGGTTGCCGCCGGGCGTTTTTTATTGGTGAGAATCCAAGCTAGACTGCGATG
AGTGGCAGGGCGGGGCGTAATTTCTTAAGGCAGTTATTGGTGCCCTTAAACGCCTGGGGTAATGACTCTC
TAGCTTGAGGCATCAAATAAAACGAAAGGCTCAGTCGAAAGACTGGGCCTTTCGTTTTATCTGTTGTTTG
TCGGTGAACGCTCTCCTGAGTAGGACAAATCCGCCCGCCGCTGCAAGAATTCAAGCTTGGAGGAAGTTCC
TATACTTTCTAGAGAATAGGAACTTCGGAATAGGAACTTCAATGAAGAATTCTCATGTTTGACAGCTTAT
CATCGATAAGCTTTAATGCGGTAGTTTATCACAGTTAAATTGCTAACGCAGTCAGGCACCGTGTATGAAA
TCTAACAATGCGCTCATCGTCATCCTCGGCACCGTCACCCTGGATGCTGTAGGCATAGGCTTGGTTATGC
CGGTACTGCCGGGCCTCTTGCGGGATATCGTCCATTCCGACAGCATCGCCAGTCACTATGGCGTGCTGCT
AGCGCTATATGCGTTGATGCAATTTCTATGCGCACCCGTTCTCGGAGCACTGTCCGACCGCTTTGGCCGC
CGCCCAGTCCTGCTCGCTTCGCTACTTGGAGCCACTATCGACTACGCGATCATGGCGACCACACCCGTCC
TGTGGATCCTCTACGCCGGACGCATCGTGGCCGGCATCACCGGCGCCACAGGTGCGGTTGCTGGCGCCTA
TATCGCCGACATCACCGATGGGGAAGATCGGGCTCGCCACTTCGGGCTCATGAGCGCTTGTTTCGGCGTG
GGTATGGTGGCAGGCCCCGTGGCCGGGGGACTGTTGGGCGCCATCTCCTTGCATGCACCATTCCTTGCGG
CGGCGGTGCTCAACGGCCTCAACCTACTACTGGGCTGCTTCCTAATGCAGGAGTCGCATAAGGGAGAGCG
TCGACCGATGCCCTTGAGAGCCTTCAACCCAGTCAGCTCCTTCCGGTGGGCGCGGGGCATGACTATCGTC
GCCGCACTTATGACTGTTTTCTTTATCATGCAACTCGTAGGACAGGTGCCGGCAGCGCTCTGGGTCATTT
TCGGCGAGGACCGCTTTCGCTGGAGCGCGACGATGATCGGCCTGTCGCTTGCGGTATTCGGAATCTTGCA
CGCCCTCGCTCAAGCCTTCGTCACTGGTCCCGCCACCAAACGTTTCGGCGAGAAGCAGGCCATTATCGCC
GGCATGGCGGCCGACGCGCTGGGCTACGTCTTGCTGGCGTTCGCGACGCGAGGCTGGATGGCCTTCCCCA
TTATGATTCTTCTCGCTTCCGGCGGCATCGGGATGCCCGCGTTGCAGGCCATGCTGTCCAGGCAGGTAGA
TGACGACCATCAGGGACAGCTTCAAGGATCGCTCGCGGCTCTTACCAGCCTAACTTCGATCATTGGACCG
CTGATCGTCACGGCGATTTATGCCGCCTCGGCGAGCACATGGAACGGGTTGGCATGGATTGTAGGCGCCG
CCCTATACCTTGTCTGCCTCCCCGCGTTGCGTCGCGGTGCATGGAGCCGGGCCACCTCGACCTGAATGGA
AGCCGGCGGCACCTCGCTAACGGATTCACCACTCCAAGAATTGGAGCCAATCAATTCTTGCGGAGAACTG
GCTTGAAGTTCCTATACTTTCTAGAGAATAGGAACTTCGGAATAGGTACTTCCGCTACTAGAATTCGAGC
GGGGAATTCTTGACAATTAATCATCGGCTCGTATAATGTGTGGAATTGTGAGCGGATAACAATTTTCACA
CAGGAAACAGCTAAATGCGTAAAGGAGAAGAACTTTTCACTGGAGTTGTCCCAATTCTTGTTGAATTAGA
TGGTGATGTTAATGGGCACAAATTTTCTGTCAGTGGAGAGGGTGAAGGTGATGCAACATACGGAAAACTT
ACCCTTAAATTTATTTGCACTACTGGAAAACTACCTGTTCCATGGCCAACACTTGTCACTACTTTCGGTT
ATGGTGTTCAATGCTTTGCGAGATACCCAGATCATATGAAACAGCATGACTTTTTCAAGAGTGTCATGCC
CGAAGGTTATGTACAGGAAAGAACTATATTTTTCAAAGATGACGGGAACTACAAGACACGTGCTGAAGTC
AAGTTTGAAGGTGATACCCTTGTTAATAGAATCGAGTTAAAAGGTATTGATTTTAAAGAAGATGGAAACA
TTCTTGGACACAAATTGGAATACAACTATAACTCACACAATGTATACATCATGGCAGACAAACAAAAGAA
TGGAATCAAAGTTAACTTCAAAATTAGACACAACATTGAAGATGGAAGCGTTCAACTAGCAGACCATTAT
CAACAAAATACTCCAATTGGCGATGGCCCTGTCCTTTTACCAGACAACCATTACCTGTCCACACAATCTG
CCCTTTCGAAAGATCCCAACGAAAAGAGAGACCACATGGTCCTTCTTGAGTTTGTAACAGCTGCTGGGAT
TACACATGGCATGGATGAACTATACAAATGAGCTTAATTAGCTGAGCTTGGACTCCTGTTGATAGATCCA
GTAATGACCTCAGAACTCCATCTGGATTTGTTCAGAACGCTCGGTTGCCGCCGGGCGTTTTTTATTGGTG
AGAATCTCCCGCTTTACGAATTCCCATGGGGAGCATGCGGAGTTACGTCATCCCCACCTTCCGCTGCGTT
CTTCATCGATGCCCGCTTAGTGATATGCTTAAAACTCCAAGCACAGCCTTCTCCCCATGATGACTAGACA
GTTCGGCCTCCTGCTGGCGATCATTGTACGAATCTCCTACTATGGTCTTCAACCGTGTCATTAATGCAAC
TGTGTCCTATATAGCTACGTTAGGTGTTCATTAATGCCTACAACCGTCGGCTGACGTCAAGCGTTTCGCA
TGGGGATGCTGGTTGTCATTGCCCCTCCTTCCTCTAAGTGATAAGGTTACTTCCTCTAAATGACCAAGCA
GGGTATCTAATCCTGTTAACGCTCGCTCAGAGAATTCGCATGCGGAGTCGAGGGAGAACCAGATAAGTGA
AATCTAGTTCCAAACTATTTTGTCATTTTTAATTTTCGTATTAGCTTACGACGCTACACCCAGTTCCCAT
CTATTTTGTCACTCTTCCCTAAATAATCCTTAAAAACTCCATTTCCACCCCTCCCAGTTCCCAACTATTT
TGTCCGCCCACACGCTGAGCGAATTCCACGCTTGTGGAATTCCTCGAGGGAGTTCACATATACCTGCCGT
TCACTATTATTTAGTGAAATGAGATATTATGATATTTTCTGAATTGTGATTAAAAAGGCAACTTTATGCC
CATGCAACAGAAACTATAAAAAATACAGAGAATGAAAAGAAACAGATAGATTTTTTAGTTCTTTAGGCCC
GTAGTCTGCAAATCCTTTTATGATTTTCTATCAAACAAAAGAGGAAAATAGACCAGTTGCAATCCAAACG
AGAGTCTAATAGAATGAGGTCGAAAAGTAAATCGCGCGGGTTTGTTACTGATAAAGCAGGCAAGACCTAA
AATGTGTAAAGGGCAAAGTGTATACTTTGGCGTCACCCCTTACATATTTTAGGTCTTTTTTTATTGTGCG
TAACTAACTTGCCATCTTCAAACAGGAGGGCTGGAAGAAGCAGACCGCTAACACAGTACATAAAAAAGGA
GACATGAACGATGAACATCAAAAAGTTTGCAAAACAAGCAACAGTATTAACCTTTACTACCGCACTGCTG
GCAGGAGGCGCAACTCAAGCGTTTGCGAAAGAAACGAACCAAAAGCCATATAAGGAAACATACGGCATTT
CCCATATTACACGCCATGATATGCTGCAAATCCCTGAACAGCAAAAAAATGAAAAATATCAAGTTCCTGA
ATTCGATTCGTCCACAATTAAAAATATCTCTTCTGCAAAAGGCCTGGACGTTTGGGACAGCTGGCCATTA
CAAAACGCTGACGGCACTGTCGCAAACTATCACGGCTACCACATCGTCTTTGCATTAGCCGGAGATCCTA
AAAATGCGGATGACACATCGATTTACATGTTCTATCAAAAAGTCGGCGAAACTTCTATTGACAGCTGGAA
AAACGCTGGCCGCGTCTTTAAAGACAGCGACAAATTCGATGCAAATGATTCTATCCTAAAAGACCAAACA
CAAGAATGGTCAGGTTCAGCCACATTTACATCTGACGGAAAAATCCGTTTATTCTACACTGATTTCTCCG
GTAAACATTACGGCAAACAAACACTGACAACTGCACAAGTTAACGTATCAGCATCAGACAGCTCTTTGAA
CATCAACGGTGTAGAGGATTATAAATCAATCTTTGACGGTGACGGAAAAACGTATCAAAATGTACAGCAG
TTCATCGATGAAGGCAACTACAGCTCAGGCGACAACCATACGCTGAGAGATCCTCACTACGTAGAAGATA
AAGGCCACAAATACTTAGTATTTGAAGCAAACACTGGAACTGAAGATGGCTACCAAGGCGAAGAATCTTT
ATTTAACAAAGCATACTATGGCAAAAGCACATCATTCTTCCGTCAAGAAAGTCAAAAACTTCTGCAAAGC
GATAAAAAACGCACGGCTGAGTTAGCAAACGGCGCTCTCGGTATGATTGAGCTAAACGATGATTACACAC
TGAAAAAAGTGATGAAACCGCTGATTGCATCTAACACAGTAACAGATGAAATTGAACGCGCGAACGTCTT
TAAAATGAACGGCAAATGGTACCTGTTCACTGACTCCCGCGGATCAAAAATGACGATTGACGGCATTACG
TCTAACGATATTTACATGCTTGGTTATGTTTCTAATTCTTTAACTGGCCCATACAAGCCGCTGAACAAAA
CTGGCCTTGTGTTAAAAATGGATCTTGATCCTAACGATGTAACCTTTACTTACTCACACTTCGCTGTACC
TCAAGCGAAAGGAAACAATGTCGTGATTACAAGCTATATGACAAACAGAGGATTCTACGCAGACAAACAA
TCAACGTTTGCGCCAAGCTTCCTGCTGAACATCAAAGGCAAGAAAACATCTGTTGTCAAAGACAGCATCC
TTGAACAAGGACAATTAACAGTTAACAAATAAATTCGCTGAGCGAGGATGCACATGTGACCGAGGGAAGC
TTGCGGCCGCGTCGTGACTGGGAAAACCCTGGCGACTAGTCTTGGACTCCTGTTGATAGATCCAGTAATG
ACCTCAGAACTCCATCTGGATTTGTTCAGAACGCTCGGTTGCCGCCGGGCGTTTTTTATTGGTGAGAATC
CAGGGGTCCCCAATAATTACGATTTAAATTTGTGTCTCAAAATCTCTGATGTTACATTGCACAAGATAAA
AATATATCATCATGAACAATAAAACTGTCTGCTTACATAAACAGTAATACAAGGGGTGTTATGAGCCATA
TTCAGCGTGAAACGAGCTGTAGCCGTCCGCGTCTGAACAGCAACATGGATGCGGATCTGTATGGCTATAA
ATGGGCGCGTGATAACGTGGGTCAGAGCGGCGCGACCATTTATCGTCTGTATGGCAAACCGGATGCGCCG
GAACTGTTTCTGAAACATGGCAAAGGCAGCGTGGCGAACGATGTGACCGATGAAATGGTGCGTCTGAACT
GGCTGACCGAATTTATGCCGCTGCCGACCATTAAACATTTTATTCGCACCCCGGATGATGCGTGGCTGCT
GACCACCGCGATTCCGGGCAAAACCGCGTTTCAGGTGCTGGAAGAATATCCGGATAGCGGCGAAAACATT
GTGGATGCGCTGGCCGTGTTTCTGCGTCGTCTGCATAGCATTCCGGTGTGCAACTGCCCGTTTAACAGCG
ATCGTGTGTTTCGTCTGGCCCAGGCGCAGAGCCGTATGAACAACGGCCTGGTGGATGCGAGCGATTTTGA
TGATGAACGTAACGGCTGGCCGGTGGAACAGGTGTGGAAAGAAATGCATAAACTGCTGCCGTTTAGCCCG
GATAGCGTGGTGACCCACGGCGATTTTAGCCTGGATAACCTGATTTTCGATGAAGGCAAACTGATTGGCT
GCATTGATGTGGGCCGTGTGGGCATTGCGGATCGTTATCAGGATCTGGCCATTCTGTGGAACTGCCTGGG
CGAATTTAGCCCGAGCCTGCAAAAACGTCTGTTTCAGAAATATGGCATTGATAATCCGGATATGAACAAA
CTGCAATTTCATCTGATGCTGGATGAATTTTTCTAATAATTAATTGGACCGCGGTCCGCGCGTTGTCCTT
TTCCGCTGCATAACCCTGCTTCGGGGTCATTATAGCGATTTTTTCGGTATATCCATCCTTTTTCGCACGA
TATACAGGATTTTGCCAAAGGGTTCGTGTAGACTTTCCTTGGTGTATCCAACGGCGTCAGCCGGGCAGGA
TAGGTGAAGTAGGCCCACCCGCGAGCGGGTGTTCCTTCTTCACTGTCCCTTATTCGCACCTGGCGGTGCT
CAACGGGAATCCTGCTCTGCGAGGCTGGCCGTAGGCCGGCCGATCTGAAGATCAGCAGTTCAACCTGTTG
ATAGTACGTACTAAGCTCTCATGTTTCACGTACTAAGCTCTCATGTTTAACGTACTAAGCTCTCATGTTT
AACGAACTAAACCCTCATGGCTAACGTACTAAGCTCTCATGGCTAACGTACTAAGCTCTCATGTTTCACG
TACTAAGCTCTCATGTTTGAACAATAAAATTAATATAAATCAGCAACTTAAATAGCCTCTAAGGTTTTAA
GTTTTATAAGAAAAAAAAGAATATATAAGGCTTTTAAAGCCTTTAAGGTTTAACGGTTGTGGACAACAAG
CCAGGGATGTAACGCACTGAGAAGCCCTTAGAGCCTCTCAAAGCAATTTTGAGTGACACAGGAACACTTA
ACGGCTGACATGGGGCGCGCCCAGCTGTCTAGGGCGGCGGATTTGTCCTACTCAGGAGAGCGTTCACCGA
CAAACAACAGATAAAACGAAAGGCCCAGTCTTTCGACTGAGCCTTTCGTTTTATTTGATGCCT
Features (pLannotate 1.2.2; 21 found; start..end, strand, type, name):
     85..284     -  mobile_element Tn7R (fragment): mini-Tn7 element (right end of the Tn7 transposon) Tn7
    308..402     +  terminator     lambda t0 terminator: transcription terminator from phage lambda
    412..441     +  CDS            CmR (fragment): chloramphenicol acetyltransferase confers resistance to chloramphenicol
    504..590     +  terminator     rrnB T1 terminator: Escherichia coli rrnB; transcription terminator T1 from the E. coli rrnB gene
    623..670     -  protein_bind   FRT: FLP-mediated recombination occurs in the 8-bp core sequence TCTAGAAA (Turan and Bode, 2011). FLP recombinase from the Saccharomyces cerevisiae 2μ plasmid
    689..717     +  promoter       tet promoter: E. coli promoter for tetracycline efflux protein gene
    765..1955    +  CDS            TcR: tetracycline efflux protein; tet; confers resistance to tetracycline
   2035..2068    -  protein_bind   FRT (minimal): supports FLP-mediated excision but not integration (Turan and Bode, 2011) FLP recombinase from the Saccharomyces cerevisiae 2μ plasmid
   2110..2138    +  promoter       tac promoter: strong E. coli promoter; hybrid between the trp and lac UV5 promoters
   2146..2162    +  protein_bind   lac operator: The lac repressor binds to the lac operator to inhibit transcription in E. coli. This inhibition can be relieved by adding lactose or isopropyl-β-D-thiogalactopyranoside (IPTG). lac repressor encoded by lacI
   2185..2898    +  CDS            hfriFP: hfriFP is a fluorescent protein published in 2013, derived from Herbaspirillum frisingense.
   2921..3015    +  terminator     lambda t0 terminator: transcription terminator from phage lambda
   3417..3582    -  mobile_element Tn7L: mini-Tn7 element (left end of the Tn7 transposon) Tn7
   3625..4070    +  promoter       sacB promoter: sacR; sacB promoter and control region
   4071..5492    +  CDS            SacB: secreted levansucrase that renders bacterial growth sensitive to sucrose; Bacillus subtilis sacB; negative selection marker
   5540..5564    +  CDS            lacZα (fragment): LacZα fragment of β-galactosidase; lacZ fragment
   5575..5669    +  terminator     lambda t0 terminator: transcription terminator from phage lambda
   5801..6613    +  CDS            aphA1: KKA1_ECOLX - Also known as nptI. Protein inferred from homology: Swiss-Prot protein existence level 3. Resistance to kanamycin and structurally-related aminoglycosides, including amikacin. From Escherichia coli.
   6783..6891    +  oriT           oriT: incP origin of transfer
   6902..7290    +  rep_origin     R6K γ ori: γ replication origin from E. coli plasmid R6K; requires the R6K initiator protein pi for replication
   7321..7407    -  terminator     rrnB T1 terminator: Escherichia coli rrnB; transcription terminator T1 from the E. coli rrnB gene
