[The description below was written by a language model from this plasmid's Addgene catalogue record and pLannotate feature annotations shown in this document.]
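Description:
pBC119 is a mini-Tn7 delivery plasmid, described as a "Level 2" assembly on the pBCC096 backbone, built to place a strain-specific synthetic DNA barcode (bc146) into a bacterial chromosome. It is a suicide-type vector. It replicates from the R6K γ origin, which depends on the pi initiator protein, so it is maintained only in pir-positive hosts such as the diaminopimelic acid-auxotrophic E. coli donor named in the record. It is listed as low copy and is selected with kanamycin through aphA1. An incP oriT allows conjugative transfer into recipient bacteria, where the plasmid cannot replicate. A sacB cassette with its native promoter lies outside the transposon and gives sucrose counter-selection against cells that keep the backbone.

The transposable payload lies between the Tn7R and Tn7L ends. It contains a tetracycline efflux gene (TcR) under the tet promoter, flanked by a full and a minimal FRT site, so the marker could in principle be excised with FLP recombinase. It also carries a tac promoter and lac operator driving a fluorescent protein. The automated annotation calls this protein hfriFP, whereas the catalogue entry describes it as GFP. Lambda t0 and rrnB T1 terminators insulate the cassettes. The bc146 barcode is not annotated as a separate feature; it presumably sits in an unannotated part of the transposon. No Tn7 transposase genes appear in the feature table, so transposition functions must be supplied from elsewhere. According to the associated publication, these constructs are used to tag near-isogenic bacterial strains with chromosomal barcodes so they can be tracked simultaneously in plant microbiota, with tetracycline resistance and fluorescence identifying integrants.
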