Addgene plasmid #202280: pBC119
Purpose: Level 2 for strain-specific barcode DNA tag with bc146 through Tn7 bacterial insertion, Tetracyline selectable marker and GFP fluorescent marker
Depositing lab: Paul Schulze-Lefert. Depositing organization: Max Planck Institute for Plant Breeding Research. Publication: Chromosomal barcodes for simultaneous tracking of near-isogenic bacterial strains in plant microbiota. Ordon J, Thouin J, Nakano RT, Ma KW, Zhang P, Huettel B, Garrido-Oter R, Schulze-Lefert P. Nat Microbiol. 2024 Apr;9(4):1117-1129. doi: 10.1038/s41564-024-01619-8. Epub 2024 Mar 19. PubMed 38503974.
Backbone
  Vector backbone: pBCC096
  Vector type: Bacterial Expression
  Selectable markers: Tetracyline
Growth in bacteria
  Bacterial resistance: Kan + DAP
  Growth temperature: 37°C
  Growth strain: E.coli BW29427
  Growth instructions: Requires media that contains DAP. A supplement
  Copy number: Low Copy
Gene/Insert
  Gene/Insert name: bc146
  Species: Synthetic
  Cloning method: Restriction Enzyme; 5′ cloning site unknown (unknown if destroyed)
Terms and licenses: Academic/Nonprofit Terms; Industry Terms: Not Available to Industry
Depositor comments: This plasmid can be transformed into E. coli BW29427 supplemented with 50 µg/mL of diaminopimelic acid (DAP) or any Pir1 strain. Please visit https://doi.org/10.1101/2023.04.20.537712 for bioRxiv preprint.
How to cite: pBC119 was a gift from Paul Schulze-Lefert (Addgene plasmid # 202280 ; http://n2t.net/addgene:202280 ; RRID:Addgene_202280)
